>Addgene plasmid #192505 | pLentiRNAGuide_003 | addgene full sequence | sequence record 375155 | Addgene NGS Result
TACCGCGCCACATAGCAGAACTTTAAAAGTGCTCATCATTGGAAAACGTTCTTCGGGGCGAAAACTCTCA
AGGATCTTACCGCTGTTGAGATCCAGTTCGATGTAACCCACTCGTGCACCCAACTGATCTTCAGCATCTT
TTACTTTCACCAGCGTTTCTGGGTGAGCAAAAACAGGAAGGCAAAATGCCGCAAAAAAGGGAATAAGGGC
GACACGGAAATGTTGAATACTCATACTCTTCCTTTTTCAATATTATTGAAGCATTTATCAGGGTTATTGT
CTCATGAGCGGATACATATTTGAATGTATTTAGAAAAATAAACAAATAGGGGTTCCGCGCACATTTCCCC
GAAAAGTGCCACCTGACGTCGACGGATCGGGAGATCTCCCGATCCCCTATGGTGCACTCTCAGTACAATC
TGCTCTGATGCCGCATAGTTAAGCCAGTATCTGCTCCCTGCTTGTGTGTTGGAGGTCGCTGAGTAGTGCG
CGAGCAAAATTTAAGCTACAACAAGGCAAGGCTTGACCGACAATTGCATGAAGAATCTGCTTAGGGTTAG
GCGTTTTGCGCTGCTTCGCGATGTACGGGCCAGATATACGCGTTGACATTGATTATTGACTAGTTATTAA
TAGTAATCAATTACGGGGTCATTAGTTCATAGCCCATATATGGAGTTCCGCGTTACATAACTTACGGTAA
ATGGCCCGCCTGGCTGACCGCCCAACGACCCCCGCCCATTGACGTCAATAATGACGTATGTTCCCATAGT
AACGCCAATAGGGACTTTCCATTGACGTCAATGGGTGGAGTATTTACGGTAAACTGCCCACTTGGCAGTA
CATCAAGTGTATCATATGCCAAGTACGCCCCCTATTGACGTCAATGACGGTAAATGGCCCGCCTGGCATT
ATGCCCAGTACATGACCTTATGGGACTTTCCTACTTGGCAGTACATCTACGTATTAGTCATCGCTATTAC
CATGGTGATGCGGTTTTGGCAGTACATCAATGGGCGTGGATAGCGGTTTGACTCACGGGGATTTCCAAGT
CTCCACCCCATTGACGTCAATGGGAGTTTGTTTTGGCACCAAAATCAACGGGACTTTCCAAAATGTCGTA
ACAACTCCGCCCCATTGACGCAAATGGGCGGTAGGCGTGTACGGTGGGAGGTCTATATAAGCAGCGCGTT
TTGCCTGTACTGGGTCTCTCTGGTTAGACCAGATCTGAGCCTGGGAGCTCTCTGGCTAACTAGGGAACCC
ACTGCTTAAGCCTCAATAAAGCTTGCCTTGAGTGCTTCAAGTAGTGTGTGCCCGTCTGTTGTGTGACTCT
GGTAACTAGAGATCCCTCAGACCCTTTTAGTCAGTGTGGAAAATCTCTAGCAGTGGCGCCCGAACAGGGA
CTTGAAAGCGAAAGGGAAACCAGAGGAGCTCTCTCGACGCAGGACTCGGCTTGCTGAAGCGCGCACGGCA
AGAGGCGAGGGGCGGCGACTGGTGAGTACGCCAAAAATTTTGACTAGCGGAGGCTAGAAGGAGAGAGATG
GGTGCGAGAGCGTCAGTATTAAGCGGGGGAGAATTAGATCGCGATGGGAAAAAATTCGGTTAAGGCCAGG
GGGAAAGAAAAAATATAAATTAAAACATATAGTATGGGCAAGCAGGGAGCTAGAACGATTCGCAGTTAAT
CCTGGCCTGTTAGAAACATCAGAAGGCTGTAGACAAATACTGGGACAGCTACAACCATCCCTTCAGACAG
GATCAGAAGAACTTAGATCATTATATAATACAGTAGCAACCCTCTATTGTGTGCATCAAAGGATAGAGAT
AAAAGACACCAAGGAAGCTTTAGACAAGATAGAGGTAGAGCAAAACAAAAGTAAGACCACCGCACAGCAA
GCGGCCGCTGATCTTCAGACCTGGAGGAGGAGATATGAGGGACAATTGGAGAAGTGAATTATATAAATAT
AAAGTAGTAAAAATTGAACCATTAGGAGTAGCACCCACCAAGGCAAAGAGAAGAGTGGTGCAGAGAGAAA
AAAGAGCAGTGGGAATAGGAGCTTTGTTCCTTGGGTTCTTGGGAGCAGCAGGAAGCACTATGGGCGCAGC
GTCAATGACGCTGACGGTACAGGCCAGACAATTATTGTCTGGTATAGTGCAGCAGCAGAACAATTTGCTG
AGGGCTATTGAGGCGCAACAGCATCTGTTGCAACTCACAGTCTGGGGCATCAAGCAGCTCCAGGCAAGAA
TCCTGGCTGTGGAAAGATACCTAAAGGATCAACAGCTCCTGGGGATTTGGGGTTGCTCTGGAAAACTCAT
TTGCACCACTGCTGTGCCTTGGAATGCTAGTTGGAGTAATAAATCTCTGGAACAGATTTGGAATCACACG
ACCTGGATGGAGTGGGACAGAGAAATTAACAATTACACAAGCTTAATACACTCCTTAATTGAAGAATCGC
AAAACCAGCAAGAAAAGAATGAACAAGAATTATTGGAATTAGATAAATGGGCAAGTTTGTGGAATTGGTT
TAACATAACAAATTGGCTGTGGTATATAAAATTATTCATAATGATAGTAGGAGGCTTGGTAGGTTTAAGA
ATAGTTTTTGCTGTACTTTCTATAGTGAATAGAGTTAGGCAGGGATATTCACCATTATCGTTTCAGACCC
ACCTCCCAACCCCGAGGGGACCCGACAGGCCCGAAGGAATAGAAGAAGAAGGTGGAGAGAGAGACAGAGA
CAGATCCATTCGATTAGTGAACGGATCGGCACTGCGTGCGCCAATTCTGCAGACAAATGGCAGTATTCAT
CCACAATTTTAAAAGAAAAGGGGGGATTGGGGGGTACAGTGCAGGGGAAAGAATAGTAGACATAATAGCA
ACAGACATACAAACTAAAGAATTACAAAAACAAATTACAAAAATTCAAAATTTTCGGGTTTATTACAGGG
ACAGCAGAGATCCAGTTTGGTTAATTAAGGTACCGAGGGCCTATTTCCCATGATTCCTTCATATTTGCAT
ATACGATACAAGGCTGTTAGAGAGATAATTGGAATTAATTTGACTGTAAACACAAAGATATTAGTACAAA
ATACGTGACGTAGAAAGTAATAATTTCTTGGGTAGTTTGCAGTTTTAAAATTATGTTTTAAAATGGACTA
TCATATGCTTACCGTAACTTGAAAGTATTTCGATTTCTTGGCTTTATATATCTTGTGGAAAGGACGAAAC
ACCGTACCCCTACCAACTGGTCGGGGTTTGAAACGGAGACGGACGTCTCACAAGTAAACCCCTACCAACT
GGTCGGGGTTTGAAACCCTTGGCACCCGAGAATTCCATGAAGAGCTACGATATCATGCTCTTCTGCTTTA
AGGCCGGTCCTAGCAAGATCTTGACGCGGTTCTATCTAGTTACGCGTTAAACCAACTAGAAATTTTTTGA
ATTCGCTAGCTAGGTCTTGAAAGGAGTGGGAATTGACTCCGGTGCCCGTCAGTGGGCAGAGCGCACATCG
CCCACAGTCCCCGAGAAGTTGGGGGGAGGGGTCGGCAATTGATCCGGTGCCTAGAGAAGGTGGCGCGGGG
TAAACTGGGAAAGTGATGTCGTGTACTGGCTCCGCCTTTTTCCCGAGGGTGGGGGAGAACCGTATATAAG
TGCAGTAGTCGCCGTGAACGTTCTTTTTCGCAACGGGTTTGCCGCCAGAACACAGGACCGGTTCTAGAGC
CACCATGGGTAAGCCTATCCCTAACCCTCTCCTCGGTCTCGATTCTACGCGTACGGTGAGCAAGGGCGAG
GAGCTGTTCACCGGGGTGGTGCCCATCCTGGTCGAGCTGGACGGCGACGTAAACGGCCACAAGTTCAGCG
TGTCTGGCGAGGGCGAGGGCGATGCCACCTACGGCAAGCTGACCCTGAAGTTCATCTGCACCACCGGCAA
GCTGCCCGTGCCCTGGCCCACCCTCGTGACCACCCTGACCTACGGCGTGCAGTGCTTCAGCCGCTACCCC
GACCACATGAAGCAGCACGACTTCTTCAAGTCCGCCATGCCCGAAGGCTACGTCCAGGAGCGCACCATCT
TCTTCAAGGACGACGGCAACTACAAGACCCGCGCCGAGGTGAAGTTCGAGGGCGACACCCTGGTGAACCG
CATCGAGCTGAAGGGCATCGACTTCAAGGAGGACGGCAACATCCTGGGGCACAAGCTGGAGTACAACTAC
AACAGCCACAACGTCTATATCATGGCCGACAAGCAGAAGAACGGCATCAAGGCGAACTTCAAGATCCGCC
ACAACATCGAGGACGGCAGCGTGCAGCTCGCCGACCACTACCAGCAGAACACCCCCATCGGCGACGGCCC
CGTGCTGCTGCCCGACAACCACTACCTGAGCACCCAGTCCGCCCTGAGCAAAGACCCCAACGAGAAGCGC
GATCACATGGTCCTGCTGGAGTTCGTGACCGCCGCCGGGATCACTCTCGGCATGGACGAGCTGTACAAGG
GATCCGGCGCAACAAACTTCTCTCTGCTGAAACAAGCCGGAGATGTCGAAGAGAATCCTGGACCGACCGA
GTACAAGCCCACGGTGCGCCTCGCCACCCGCGACGACGTCCCCAGGGCCGTACGCACCCTCGCCGCCGCG
TTCGCCGACTACCCCGCCACGCGCCACACCGTCGATCCGGACCGCCACATCGAGCGGGTCACCGAGCTGC
AAGAACTCTTCCTCACGCGCGTCGGGCTCGACATCGGCAAGGTGTGGGTCGCGGACGACGGCGCCGCGGT
GGCGGTCTGGACCACGCCGGAGAGCGTCGAAGCGGGGGCGGTGTTCGCCGAGATCGGCCCGCGCATGGCC
GAGTTGAGCGGTTCCCGGCTGGCCGCGCAGCAACAGATGGAAGGCCTCCTGGCGCCGCACCGGCCCAAGG
AGCCCGCGTGGTTCCTGGCCACCGTCGGAGTCTCGCCCGACCACCAGGGCAAGGGTCTGGGCAGCGCCGT
CGTGCTCCCCGGAGTGGAGGCGGCCGAGCGCGCCGGGGTGCCCGCCTTCCTGGAGACCTCCGCGCCCCGC
AACCTCCCCTTCTACGAGCGGCTCGGCTTCACCGTCACCGCCGACGTCGAGGTGCCCGAAGGACCGCGCA
CCTGGTGCATGACCCGCAAGCCCGGTGCCTGAACGCGTTAAGTCGACAATCAACCTCTGGATTACAAAAT
TTGTGAAAGATTGACTGGTATTCTTAACTATGTTGCTCCTTTTACGCTATGTGGATACGCTGCTTTAATG
CCTTTGTATCATGCTATTGCTTCCCGTATGGCTTTCATTTTCTCCTCCTTGTATAAATCCTGGTTGCTGT
CTCTTTATGAGGAGTTGTGGCCCGTTGTCAGGCAACGTGGCGTGGTGTGCACTGTGTTTGCTGACGCAAC
CCCCACTGGTTGGGGCATTGCCACCACCTGTCAGCTCCTTTCCGGGACTTTCGCTTTCCCCCTCCCTATT
GCCACGGCGGAACTCATCGCCGCCTGCCTTGCCCGCTGCTGGACAGGGGCTCGGCTGTTGGGCACTGACA
ATTCCGTGGTGTTGTCGGGGAAATCATCGTCCTTTCCTTGGCTGCTCGCCTGTGTTGCCACCTGGATTCT
GCGCGGGACGTCCTTCTGCTACGTCCCTTCGGCCCTCAATCCAGCGGACCTTCCTTCCCGCGGCCTGCTG
CCGGCTCTGCGGCCTCTTCCGCGTCTTCGCCTTCGCCCTCAGACGAGTCGGATCTCCCTTTGGGCCGCCT
CCCCGCGTCGACTTTAAGACCAATGACTTACAAGGCAGCTGTAGATCTTAGCCACTTTTTAAAAGAAAAG
GGGGGACTGGAAGGGCTAATTCACTCCCAACGAAGACAAGATCTGCTTTTTGCTTGTACTGGGTCTCTCT
GGTTAGACCAGATCTGAGCCTGGGAGCTCTCTGGCTAACTAGGGAACCCACTGCTTAAGCCTCAATAAAG
CTTGCCTTGAGTGCTTCAAGTAGTGTGTGCCCGTCTGTTGTGTGACTCTGGTAACTAGAGATCCCTCAGA
CCCTTTTAGTCAGTGTGGAAAATCTCTAGCAGGGCCCGTTTAAACCCGCTGATCAGCCTCGACTGTGCCT
TCTAGTTGCCAGCCATCTGTTGTTTGCCCCTCCCCCGTGCCTTCCTTGACCCTGGAAGGTGCCACTCCCA
CTGTCCTTTCCTAATAAAATGAGGAAATTGCATCGCATTGTCTGAGTAGGTGTCATTCTATTCTGGGGGG
TGGGGTGGGGCAGGACAGCAAGGGGGAGGATTGGGAAGACAATAGCAGGCATGCTGGGGATGCGGTGGGC
TCTATGGCTTCTGAGGCGGAAAGAACCAGCTGGGGCTCTAGGGGGTATCCCC
[124 nt withheld, positions 6353-6476]
C
[91 nt withheld, positions 6478-6568]
A
[49 nt withheld, positions 6570-6618]
CCTTTGACGTTGGAGTCCACGTTCTTT
[37 nt withheld, positions 6646-6682]
ACCCTATCTCGGTCTATTCTTTTGATTTATAAGGGATTTTGCCGATTTCGGCCTATTGGTTAAAAAATGA
GCTGATTTAACAAAAATTTAACGCGAATTAATTCTGTGGAATGTGTGTCAGTTAGGGTGTGGAAAGTCCC
CAGGCTCCCCAGCAGGCAGAAGTATGCAAAGCATGCATCTCAATTAGTCAGCAACCAGGTGTGGAAAGTC
CCCAGGCTCCCCAGCAGGCAGAAGTATGCAAAGCATGCATCTCAATTAGTCAGCAACCATAGTCCCGCCC
CTAACTCCGCCCATCCCGCCCCTAACTCCGCCCAGTTCCGCCCATTCTCCGCCCCATGGCTGACTAATTT
TTTTTATTTATGCAGAGGCCGAGGCCGCCTCTGCCTCTGAGCTATTCCAGAAGTAGTGAGGAGGCTTTTT
TGGAGGCCTAGGCTTTTGCAAAAAGCTCCCGGGAGCTTGTATATCCATTTTCGGATCTGATCAGCACGTG
TTGACAATTAATCATCGGCATAGTATATCGGCATAGTATAATACGACAAGGTGAGGAACTAAACCATGGC
CAAGTTGACCAGTGCCGTTCCGGTGCTCACCGCGCGCGACGTCGCCGGAGCGGTCGAGTTCTGGACCGAC
CGGCTCGGGTTCTCCCGGGACTTCGTGGAGGACGACTTCGCCGGTGTGGTCCGGGACGACGTGACCCTGT
TCATCAGCGCGGTCCAGGACCAGGTGGTGCCGGACAACACCCTGGCCTGGGTGTGGGTGCGCGGCCTGGA
CGAGCTGTACGCCGAGTGGTCGGAGGTCGTGTCCACGAACTTCCGGGACGCCTCCGGGCCGGCCATGACC
GAGATCGGCGAGCAGCCGTGGGGGCGGGAGTTCGCCCTGCGCGACCCGGCCGGCAACTGCGTGCACTTCG
TGGCCGAGGAGCAGGACTGACACGTGCTACGAGATTTCGATTCCACCGCCGCCTTCTATGAAAGGTTGGG
CTTCGGAATCGTTTTCCGGGACGCCGGCTGGATGATCCTCCAGCGCGGGGATCTCATGCTGGAGTTCTTC
GCCCACCCCAACTTGTTTATTGCAGCTTATAATGGTTACAAATAAAGCAATAGCATCACAAATTTCACAA
ATAAAGCATTTTTTTCACTGCATTCTAGTTGTGGTTTGTCCAAACTCATCAATGTATCTTATCATGTCTG
TATACCGTCGACCTCTAGCTAGAGCTTGGCGTAATCATGGTCATAGCTGTTTCCTGTGTGAAATTGTTAT
CCGCTCACAATTCCACACAACATACGAGCCGGAAGCATAAAGTGTAAAGCCTGGGGTGCCTAATGAGTGA
GCTAACTCACATTAATTGCGTTGCGCTCACTGCCCGCTTTCCAGTCGGGAAACCTGTCGTGCCAGCTGCA
TTAATGAATCGGCCAACGCGCGGGGAGAGGCGGTTTGCGTATTGGGCGCTCATCCGCTTCCTCGCTCACT
GACTCGCTGCGCTCGGTCGTTCGGCTGCGGCGAGCGGTATCAGCTCACTCAAAGGCGGTAATACGGTTAT
CCACAGAATCAGGGGATAACGCAGGAAAGAACATGTGAGCAAAAGGCCAGCAAAAGGCCAGGAACCGTAA
AAAGGCCGCGTTGCTGGCGTTTTTCCATAGGCTCCGCCCCCCTGACGAGCATCACAAAAATCGACGCTCA
AGTCAGAGGTGGCGAAACCCGACAGGACTATAAAGATACCAGGCGTTTCCCCCTGGAAGCTCCCTCGTGC
GCTCTCCTGTTCCGACCCTGCCGCTTACCGGATACCTGTCCGCCTTTCTCCCTTCGGGAAGCGTGGCGCT
TTCTCATAGCTCACGCTGTAGGTATCTCAGTTCGGTGTAGGTCGTTCGCTCCAAGCTGGGCTGTGTGCAC
GAACCCCCCGTTCAGCCCGACCGCTGCGCCTTATCCGGTAACTATCGTCTTGAGTCCAACCCGGTAAGAC
ACGACTTATCGCCACTGGCAGCAGCCACTGGTAACAGGATTAGCAGAGCGAGGTATGTAGGCGGTGCTAC
AGAGTTCTTGAAGTGGTGGCCTAACTACGGCTACACTAGAAGAACAGTATTTGGTATCTGCGCTCTGCTG
AAGCCAGTTACCTTCGGAAAAAGAGTTGGTAGCTCTTGATCCGGCAAACAAACCACCGCTGGTAGCGGTG
GTTTTTTTGTTTGCAAGCAGCAGATTACGCGCAGAAAAAAAGGATCTCAAGAAGATCCTTTGATCTTTTC
TACGGGGTCTGACGCTCAGTGGAACGAAAACTCACGTTAAGGGATTTTGGTCATGAGATTATCAAAAAGG
ATCTTCACCTAGATCCTTTTAAATTAAAAATGAAGTTTTAAATCAATCTAAAGTATATATGAGTAAACTT
GGTCTGACAGTTACCAATGCTTAATCAGTGAGGCACCTATCTCAGCGATCTGTCTATTTCGTTCATCCAT
AGTTGCCTGACTCCCCGTCGTGTAGATAACTACGATACGGGAGGGCTTACCATCTGGCCCCAGTGCTGCA
ATGATACCGCGAGACCCACGCTCACCGGCTCCAGATTTATCAGCAATAAACCAGCCAGCCGGAAGGGCCG
AGCGCAGAAGTGGTCCTGCAACTTTATCCGCCTCCATCCAGTCTATTAATTGTTGCCGGGAAGCTAGAGT
AAGTAGTTCGCCAGTTAATAGTTTGCGCAACGTTGTTGCCATTGCTACAGGCATCGTGGTGTCACGCTCG
TCGTTTGGTATGGCTTCATTCAGCTCCGGTTCCCAACGATCAAGGCGAGTTACATGATCCCCCATGTTGT
GCAAAAAAGCGGTTAGCTCCTTCGGTCCTCCGATCGTTGTCAGAAGTAAGTTGGCCGCAGTGTTATCACT
CATGGTTATGGCAGCACTGCATAATTCTCTTACTGTCATGCCATCCGTAAGATGCTTTTCTGTGACTGGT
GAGTACTCAACCAAGTCATTCTGAGAATAGTGTATGCGGCGACCGAGTTGCTCTTGCCCGGCGTCAATAC
GGGATAA
Features (pLannotate 1.2.2; 35 found; start..end, strand, type, name):
    235..339     -  promoter       AmpR promoter: bla
    398..450     -  misc_feature   bom (fragment): basis of mobility region from pBR322
    605..984     +  enhancer       CMV enhancer: human cytomegalovirus immediate early enhancer
    985..1184    +  promoter       CMV promoter: human cytomegalovirus (CMV) immediate early promoter
   1202..1382    +  LTR            5' LTR (truncated): truncated 5' long terminal repeat (LTR) from HIV-1
   1429..1554    +  misc_feature   HIV-1 Ψ: packaging signal of human immunodeficiency virus type 1
   1538..1901    +  CDS            HIV-1 gag (fragment): gag protein from human immunodeficiency virus 1; gag
   2047..2280    +  misc_feature   RRE: The Rev response element (RRE) of HIV-1 allows for Rev-dependent mRNA export from the nucleus to the cytoplasm.
   2657..2757    +  CDS            Rev (fragment): human immunodeficiency virus 1 (HIV-1) Rev protein; rev; enhances nuclear export of unspliced and incompletely spliced viral mRNAs
   2807..2924    +  misc_feature   cPPT/CTS: central polypurine tract and central termination sequence of HIV-1
   2975..3215    +  promoter       U6 promoter: RNA polymerase III promoter for human U6 snRNA
   3226..3254    +  misc_RNA       RfxCas13d DR30: 5' processed 30-base direct repeat for an RfxCas13d gRNA (Konermann et al., 2018)
   3271..3306    +  misc_RNA       RfxCas13d DR36: 36-base direct repeat for an RfxCas13d pre-gRNA (Konermann et al., 2018)
   3440..3458    +  CDS            small t antigen (fragment): SV40 (simian virus 40) small t antigen
   3484..3695    +  promoter       EF-1α core promoter: core promoter for human elongation factor EF-1α
   3718..3759    +  CDS            V5 tag: epitope tag from simian virus 5
   3766..4479    +  CDS            EGFP: EGFP is a basic (constitutively fluorescent) green fluorescent protein published in 1996, derived from Aequorea victoria. It is reported to be a rapidly-maturing weak dimer with moderate acid sensitivity.
   4545..5142    +  CDS            PuroR (fragment): puromycin N-acetyltransferase; pac from Streptomyces; confers resistance to puromycin
   5158..5746    +  misc_feature   WPRE: woodchuck hepatitis virus posttranscriptional regulatory element
   5797..5816    +  misc_feature   cPPT/CTS (fragment): central polypurine tract and central termination sequence of HIV-1
   5818..6051    +  LTR            3' LTR (ΔU3): self-inactivating 3' long terminal repeat (LTR) from HIV-1
   6083..6307    +  polyA_signal   bGH poly(A) signal: bovine growth hormone polyadenylation signal
   6311..6332    +  promoter       SV40 promoter (fragment): SV40 enhancer and early promoter
   6353..6781    +  rep_origin     f1 ori (sequence partly withheld): f1 bacteriophage origin of replication; arrow indicates direction of (+) strand synthesis
   6795..7124    +  promoter       SV40 promoter: SV40 enhancer and early promoter
   7172..7219    +  promoter       EM7 promoter: synthetic bacterial promoter&nbsp
   7238..7612    +  CDS            BleoR: antibiotic-binding protein; Sh ble from Streptoalloteichus hindustanus; confers resistance to bleomycin, phleomycin, and Zeocin™
   7622..7747    +  CDS            ble (fragment): BLE_KLEPN - Experimental evidence at protein level: Swiss-Prot protein existence level 1. Binding protein with a strong affinity to the bleomycin family of antibiotics. Binds to CL990; an antimitotic-antibiotic compound. From Klebsiella pneumoniae.
   7742..7863    +  polyA_signal   SV40 poly(A) signal: SV40 polyadenylation signal
   7936..7952    -  protein_bind   lac operator: The lac repressor binds to the lac operator to inhibit transcription in E. coli. This inhibition can be relieved by adding lactose or isopropyl-β-D-thiogalactopyranoside (IPTG). lac repressor encoded by lacI
   7960..7990    -  promoter       lac promoter: promoter for the E. coli lac operon
   8005..8026    -  protein_bind   CAP binding site: CAP binding activates transcription in the presence of cAMP. E. coli catabolite activator protein
   8039..8131    -  CDS            lacI (fragment): lac repressor; lacI; The lac repressor binds to the lac operator to inhibit transcription in E. coli. This inhibition can be relieved by adding lactose or isopropyl-β-D-thiogalactopyranoside (IPTG).
   8314..8902    -  rep_origin     ori: high-copy-number ColE1/pMB1/pBR322/pUC origin of replication
   9073..234     -  CDS            AmpR (across the origin): β-lactamase; bla; confers resistance to ampicillin, carbenicillin, and related antibiotics
