[The description below was written by a language model from this plasmid's Addgene catalogue record and pLannotate feature annotations shown in this document.]
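Description:
pLentiRNAGuide_003 is a lentiviral guide-RNA cloning vector built on the lentiCRISPRv2 backbone and designed for guides compatible with the RNA-targeting nuclease RfxCas13d. In bacteria it is maintained as a high-copy plasmid through a ColE1/pUC-type origin and selected with ampicillin via the AmpR β-lactamase gene. An f1 origin and an SV40/EM7-driven bleomycin (Zeocin) resistance cassette also sit in the backbone outside the viral region. The transfer cassette has a third-generation, self-inactivating layout. A CMV enhancer/promoter fused to a truncated HIV-1 5' LTR drives genomic RNA production in packaging cells, followed by the Ψ packaging signal, RRE for Rev-dependent export and cPPT/CTS, and it ends in a ΔU3 3' LTR with a downstream bGH polyadenylation signal.

The payload has two expression units. A human U6 (RNA polymerase III) promoter drives the guide scaffold. This consists of a processed 30-base RfxCas13d direct repeat, a BsmBI cloning site, a second 36-base direct repeat, an smRNA element, a SapI site, capture sequence 1 and an evopreQ1 motif, an RNA pseudoknot generally used to stabilise 3' ends. Only the two direct repeats are annotated in the feature table; the remaining elements come from the insert name. The paired repeats and two cloning sites suggest that more than one spacer or a barcode can be inserted, and the capture sequence allows guide transcripts to be recovered in single-cell RNA sequencing. Downstream, an EF-1α core (EFS) promoter expresses EGFP, annotated with an N-terminal V5 tag, linked through a 2A peptide to puromycin N-acetyltransferase, with a WPRE to enhance expression. Transduced cells can therefore be tracked by fluorescence and selected with puromycin. The vector supplies no Cas13d itself and was deposited in connection with combinatorial Cas13 RNA Perturb-seq screening.
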