Addgene plasmid #192505: pLentiRNAGuide_003
Purpose: For cloning of guide RNAs compatible with RfxCas13d. Contains a 5' direct repeat and smRNA, evopreQ1, capture sequences and GFP
Depositing lab: Neville Sanjana. Depositing organization: New York Genome Center. Publication: Efficient combinatorial targeting of RNA transcripts in single cells with Cas13 RNA Perturb-seq. Wessels HH, Mendez-Mancilla A, Hao Y, Papalexi E, Mauck WM 3rd, Lu L, Morris JA, Mimitou EP, Smibert P, Sanjana NE, Satija R. Nat Methods. 2023 Jan;20(1):86-94. doi: 10.1038/s41592-022-01705-x. Epub 2022 Dec 22. PubMed 36550277.
Backbone
  Vector backbone: lentiCRISPRv2
  Backbone size w/o insert (bp): -2
  Vector type: Lentiviral
  Selectable markers: Puromycin
Growth in bacteria
  Bacterial resistance: Ampicillin, 100 μg/mL
  Growth temperature: 37°C
  Growth strain: NEB Stable
  Copy number: High Copy
Gene/Insert
  Gene/Insert name: hU6-RfxCas13d-DR1-BsmBI-DR-smRNA-SapI-CS1-evopreQ1-EFS-EGFP-2A-Puro-WPRE
  Species: H. sapiens (human), Synthetic
  Promoter: hU6
  Cloning method: Gibson Cloning
  Sequencing primers: 5′ gtacaaaatacgtgacgtag; 3′ gcattaaagcagcgtatccac
Terms and licenses: Academic/Nonprofit Terms; Industry Terms: Not Available to Industry
Depositor comments: Please visit for https://www.biorxiv.org/content/10.1101/2022.02.02.478894v1 bioRxiv preprint.
How to cite: pLentiRNAGuide_003 was a gift from Neville Sanjana (Addgene plasmid # 192505 ; http://n2t.net/addgene:192505 ; RRID:Addgene_192505)
